>Addgene plasmid #169990 | pLEX305-N-dTAG-CARD8-ZUC | addgene full sequence | sequence record 332782 | Addgene NGS Result
CGCCCAATACGCAAACCGCCTCTCCCCGCGCGTTGGCCGATTCATTAATGCAGCTGGCACGACAGGTTTC
CCGACTGGAAAGCGGGCAGTGAGCGCAACGCAATTAATGTGAGTTAGCTCACTCATTAGGCACCCCAGGC
TTTACACTTTATGCTTCCGGCTCGTATGTTGTGTGGAATTGTGAGCGGATAACAATTTCACACAGGAAAC
AGCTATGACCATGATTACGCCAAGCGCGCAATTAACCCTCACTAAAGGGAACAAAAGCTGGAGCTGCAAG
CTTAATGTAGTCTTATGCAATACTCTTGTAGTCTTGCAACATGGTAACGATGAGTTAGCAACATGCCTTA
CAAGGAGAGAAAAAGCACCGTGCATGCCGATTGGTGGAAGTAAGGTGGTACGATCGTGCCTTATTAGGAA
GGCAACAGACGGGTCTGACATGGATTGGACGAACCACTGAATTGCCGCATTGCAGAGATATTGTATTTAA
GTGCCTAGCTCGATACATAAACGGGTCTCTCTGGTTAGACCAGATCTGAGCCTGGGAGCTCTCTGGCTAA
CTAGGGAACCCACTGCTTAAGCCTCAATAAAGCTTGCCTTGAGTGCTTCAAGTAGTGTGTGCCCGTCTGT
TGTGTGACTCTGGTAACTAGAGATCCCTCAGACCCTTTTAGTCAGTGTGGAAAATCTCTAGCAGTGGCGC
CCGAACAGGGACTTGAAAGCGAAAGGGAAACCAGAGGAGCTCTCTCGACGCAGGACTCGGCTTGCTGAAG
CGCGCACGGCAAGAGGCGAGGGGCGGCGACTGGTGAGTACGCCAAAAATTTTGACTAGCGGAGGCTAGAA
GGAGAGAGATGGGTGCGAGAGCGTCAGTATTAAGCGGGGGAGAATTAGATCGCGATGGGAAAAAATTCGG
TTAAGGCCAGGGGGAAAGAAAAAATATAAATTAAAACATATAGTATGGGCAAGCAGGGAGCTAGAACGAT
TCGCAGTTAATCCTGGCCTGTTAGAAACATCAGAAGGCTGTAGACAAATACTGGGACAGCTACAACCATC
CCTTCAGACAGGATCAGAAGAACTTAGATCATTATATAATACAGTAGCAACCCTCTATTGTGTGCATCAA
AGGATAGAGATAAAAGACACCAAGGAAGCTTTAGACAAGATAGAGGAAGAGCAAAACAAAAGTAAGACCA
CCGCACAGCAAGCGGCCGCTGATCTTCAGACCTGGAGGAGGAGATATGAGGGACAATTGGAGAAGTGAAT
TATATAAATATAAAGTAGTAAAAATTGAACCATTAGGAGTAGCACCCACCAAGGCAAAGAGAAGAGTGGT
GCAGAGAGAAAAAAGAGCAGTGGGAATAGGAGCTTTGTTCCTTGGGTTCTTGGGAGCAGCAGGAAGCACT
ATGGGCGCAGCGTCAATGACGCTGACGGTACAGGCCAGACAATTATTGTCTGGTATAGTGCAGCAGCAGA
ACAATTTGCTGAGGGCTATTGAGGCGCAACAGCATCTGTTGCAACTCACAGTCTGGGGCATCAAGCAGCT
CCAGGCAAGAATCCTGGCTGTGGAAAGATACCTAAAGGATCAACAGCTCCTGGGGATTTGGGGTTGCTCT
GGAAAACTCATTTGCACCACTGCTGTGCCTTGGAATGCTAGTTGGAGTAATAAATCTCTGGAACAGATTT
GGAATCACACGACCTGGATGGAGTGGGACAGAGAAATTAACAATTACACAAGCTTAATACACTCCTTAAT
TGAAGAATCGCAAAACCAGCAAGAAAAGAATGAACAAGAATTATTGGAATTAGATAAATGGGCAAGTTTG
TGGAATTGGTTTAACATAACAAATTGGCTGTGGTATATAAAATTATTCATAATGATAGTAGGAGGCTTGG
TAGGTTTAAGAATAGTTTTTGCTGTACTTTCTATAGTGAATAGAGTTAGGCAGGGATATTCACCATTATC
GTTTCAGACCCACCTCCCAACCCCGAGGGGACCCATGCATTGCATCTCAATTAGTCAGCAACCAGGTGTG
GAAAGTCCCCAGGCTCCCCAGCAGGCAGAAGTATGCAAAGCATGCGTCTCAATTAGTCAGCAACCATAGT
CCCGCCCCTAACTCCGCCCATCCCGCCCCTAACTCCGCCCAGTTCCGCCCATTCTCCGCCCCATGGCTGA
CTAATTTTTTTTATTTATGCAGAGGCCGAGGCCGCCTCGGCCTCTGAGCTATTCCAGAAGTAGTGAGGAG
GCTTTTTTGGAGGCCTAGGCTTTTGCAAAAAGCTTTCTAGAGGTACCACCGGAGCTTACCATGACCGAGT
ACAAGCCCACGGTGCGCCTCGCCACCCGCGACGACGTCCCCAGGGCCGTACGCACCCTCGCCGCCGCGTT
CGCCGACTACCCCGCCACGCGCCACACCGTCGATCCGGACCGCCACATCGAGCGGGTCACCGAGCTGCAA
GAACTCTTCCTCACGCGCGTCGGGCTCGACATCGGCAAGGTGTGGGTCGCGGACGACGGCGCCGCCGTGG
CGGTCTGGACCACGCCGGAGAGCGTCGAAGCGGGGGCGGTGTTCGCCGAGATCGGCCCGCGCATGGCCGA
GTTGAGCGGTTCCCGGCTGGCCGCGCAGCAACAGATGGAAGGCCTCCTGGCGCCGCACCGGCCCAAGGAG
CCCGCGTGGTTCCTGGCCACCGTCGGCGTCTCGCCCGACCACCAGGGCAAGGGTCTGGGCAGCGCCGTCG
TGCTCCCCGGAGTGGAGGCGGCCGAGCGCGCCGGGGTGCCCGCCTTCCTGGAGACCTCCGCGCCCCGCAA
CCTCCCCTTCTACGAGCGGCTCGGCTTCACCGTCACCGCCGACGTCGAGGTGCCCGAAGGACCGCGCACC
TGGTGCATGACCCGCAAGCCCGGTGCCAGTTAACGAATTCTAGATCTTGAGACAAATGGCAGTATTCATC
CACAATTTTAAAAGAAAAGGGGGGATTGGGGGGTACAGTGCAGGGGAAAGAATAGTAGACATAATAGCAA
CAGACATACAAACTAAAGAATTACAAAAACAAATTACAAAAATTCAAAATTTTCGGGTTTATTACAGGGA
CAGCAGAGATCCACTTTGGCGCCGGCTCGAGGCCTGCAGGTTGCGCCTTTTCCAAGGCAGCCCTGGGTTT
GCGCAGGGACGCGGCTGCTCTGGGCGTGGTTCCGGGAAACGCAGCGGCGCCGACCCTGGGTCTCGCACAT
TCTTCACGTCCGTTCGCAGCGTCACCCGGATCTTCGCCGCTACCCTTGTGGGCCCCCCGGCGACGCTTCC
TGCTCCGCCCCTAAGTCGGGAAGGTTCCTTGCGGTTCGCGGCGTGCCGGACGTGACAAACGGAAGCCGCA
CGTCTCACTAGTACCCTCGCAGACGGACAGCGCCAGGGAGCAATGGCAGCGCGCCGACCGCGATGGGCTG
TGGCCAATAGCGGCTGCTCAGCAGGGCGCGCCGAGAGCAGCGGCCGGGAAGGGGCGGTGCGGGAGGCGGG
GTGTGGGGCGGTAGTGTGGGCCCTGTTCCTGCCCGCGCGGTGTTCCGCATTCTGCAAGCCTCCGGAGCGC
ACGTCGGCAGTCGGCTCCCTCGTTGACCGAATCACCGACCTCTCTCCCCAGGGGCTAGCATGGGAGTGCA
GGTGGAAACCATCTCCCCAGGAGACGGGCGCACCTTCCCCAAGCGCGGCCAGACCTGCGTGGTGCACTAC
ACCGGGATGCTTGAAGATGGAAAGAAAGTTGATTCCTCCCGGGACAGAAACAAGCCCTTTAAGTTTATGC
TAGGCAAGCAGGAGGTGATCCGAGGCTGGGAAGAAGGGGTTGCCCAGATGAGTGTGGGTCAGAGAGCCAA
ACTGACTATATCTCCAGATTATGCCTATGGTGCCACTGGGCACCCAGGCATCATCCCACCACATGCCACT
CTCGTCTTCGATGTGGAGCTTCTAAAACTGGAAGGCGGCTACCCCTACGACGTGCCCGACTACGCCGGCT
ATCCGTATGATGTCCCGGACTATGCAGGCATCGATAGATCAACAAGTTTGTACAAAAAAGCAGGCTTCGA
AGGAGATAGAACCATGGGGCCTGAAGGAAATGTGGATGTTGAGTTGATTGATAAGAGCACAAACAGATAC
AGCGTTTGGTTCCCCACTGCTGGCTGGTATCTGTGGTCAGCCACAGGCCTCGGCTTCCTGGTAAGGGATG
AGGTCACAGTGACGATTGCGTTTGGTTCCTGGAGTCAGCACCTGGCCCTGGACCTGCAGCACCATGAACA
GTGGCTGGTGGGCGGCCCCTTGTTTGATGTCACTGCAGAGCCAGAGGAGGCTGTCGCCGAAATCCACCTC
CCCCACTTCATCTCCCTCCAAGCAGGTGAGGTGGACGTCTCCTGGTTTCTCGTTGCCCATTTTAAGAATG
AAGGGATGGTCCTGGAGCATCCAGCCCGGGTGGAGCCTTTCTATGCTGTCCTGGAAAGCCCCAGCTTCTC
TCTGATGGGCATCCTGCTGCGGATCGCCAGTGGGACTCGCCTCTCCATCCCCATCACTTCCAACACATTG
ATCTATTATCACCCCCACCCCGAAGATATTAAGTTCCACTTGTACCTTGTCCCCAGCGACGCCTTGCTAA
CAAAGGCGATAGATGATGAGGAAGATCGCTTCCATGGTGTGCGCCTGCAGACTTCGCCCCCAATGGAACC
CCTGAACTTTGGTTCCAGTTATATTGTGTCTAATTCTGCTAACCTGAAAGTAATGCCCAAGGAGTTGAAA
TTGTCCTACAGGAGCCCTGGAGAAATTCAGCACTTCTCAAAATTCTATGCTGGGCAGATGAAGGAACCCA
TTCAACTTGAGATTACTGAAAAAAGACATGGGACTTTGGTGTGGGATACTGAGGTGAAGCCAGTGGATCT
CCAGCTTGTAGCTGCATCAGCCCCTCCTCCTTTCTCAGGTGCAGCCTTTGTGAAGGAGAACCACCGGCAA
CTCCAAGCCAGGATGGGGGACCTGAAAGGGGTGCTCGATGATCTCCAAGACAATGAGGTTCTTACTGAGA
ATGAGAAGGAGCTGGTGGAGCAGGAAAAGACACGGCAGAGCAAGAATGAGGCCTTGCTGAGCATGGTGGA
GAAGAAAGGGGACCTGGCCCTGGACGTGCTCTTCAGAAGCATTAGTGAAAGGGACCCTTACCTCGTGTCC
TATCTTAGACAGCAGAATTTGGACCCAGCTTTCTTGTACAAAGTGGTTACCGGTTAGTAATGAACTAGTT
AAGTCGACAATCAACGCGTTAAGTCGACAATCAACCTCTGGATTACAAAATTTGTGAAAGATTGACTGGT
ATTCTTAACTATGTTGCTCCTTTTACGCTATGTGGATACGCTGCTTTAATGCCTTTGTATCATGCTATTG
CTTCCCGTATGGCTTTCATTTTCTCCTCCTTGTATAAATCCTGGTTGCTGTCTCTTTATGAGGAGTTGTG
GCCCGTTGTCAGGCAACGTGGCGTGGTGTGCACTGTGTTTGCTGACGCAACCCCCACTGGTTGGGGCATT
GCCACCACCTGTCAGCTCCTTTCCGGGACTTTCGCTTTCCCCCTCCCTATTGCCACGGCGGAACTCATCG
CCGCCTGCCTTGCCCGCTGCTGGACAGGGGCTCGGCTGTTGGGCACTGACAATTCCGTGGTGTTGTCGGG
GAAATCATCGTCCTTTCCTTGGCTGCTCGCCTGTGTTGCCACCTGGATTCTGCGCGGGACGTCCTTCTGC
TACGTCCCTTCGGCCCTCAATCCAGCGGACCTTCCTTCCCGCGGCCTGCTGCCGGCTCTGCGGCCTCTTC
CGCGTCTTCGCCTTCGCCCTCAGACGAGTCGGATCTCCCTTTGGGCCGCCTCCCCGCGTCGACTTTAAGA
CCAATGACTTACAAGGCAGCTGTAGATCTTAGCCACTTTTTAAAAGAAAAGGGGGGACTGGAAGGGCTAA
TTCACTCCCAACGAAGACAAGATCTGCTTTTTGCTTGTACTGGGTCTCTCTGGTTAGACCAGATCTGAGC
CTGGGAGCTCTCTGGCTAACTAGGGAACCCACTGCTTAAGCCTCAATAAAGCTTGCCTTGAGTGCTTCAA
GTAGTGTGTGCCCGTCTGTTGTGTGACTCTGGTAACTAGAGATCCCTCAGACCCTTTTAGTCAGTGTGGA
AAATCTCTAGCAGTACGTATAGTAGTTCATGTCATCTTATTATTCAGTATTTATAACTTGCAAAGAAATG
AATATCAGAGAGTGAGAGGAACTTGTTTATTGCAGCTTATAATGGTTACAAATAAAGCAATAGCATCACA
AATTTCACAAATAAAGCATTTTTTTCACTGCATTCTAGTTGTGGTTTGTCCAAACTCATCAATGTATCTT
ATCATGTCTGGCTCTAGCTATCCCGCCCCTAACTCCGCCCATCCCGCCCCTAACTCCGCCCAGTTCCGCC
CATTCTCCGCCCCATGGCTGACTAATTTTTTTTATTTATGCAGAGGCCGAGGCCGCCTCGGCCTCTGAGC
TATTCCAGAAGTAGTGAGGAGGCTTTTTTGGAGGCCTAGGGACGTACCCAATTCGCCCTATAGTGAGTCG
TATTACGCGCGCTCACTGGCCGTCGTTTTACAACGTCGTGACTGGGAAAACCCTGGCGTTACCCAACTTA
ATCGCCTTGCAGCACATCCCCCTTTCGCCAGCTGGCGTAATAGCGAAGAGGCCCGCACCGATCGCCCTTC
CCAACAGTTGCGCAGCCTGAATGGCGAATGGG
[124 nt withheld, positions 6753-6876]
C
[91 nt withheld, positions 6878-6968]
A
[49 nt withheld, positions 6970-7018]
CCTTTGACGTTGGAGTCCACGTTCTTT
[37 nt withheld, positions 7046-7082]
ACCCTATCTCGGTCTATTCTTTTGATTTATAAGGGATTTTGCCGATTTCGGCCTATTGGTTAAAAAATGA
GCTGATTTAACAAAAATTTAACGCGAATTTTAACAAAATATTAACGCTTACAATTTAGGTGGCACTTTTC
GGGGAAATGTGCGCGGAACCCCTATTTGTTTATTTTTCTAAATACATTCAAATATGTATCCGCTCATGAG
ACAATAACCCTGATAAATGCTTCAATAATATTGAAAAAGGAAGAGTATGAGTATTCAACATTTCCGTGTC
GCCCTTATTCCCTTTTTTGCGGCATTTTGCCTTCCTGTTTTTGCTCACCCAGAAACGCTGGTGAAAGTAA
AAGATGCTGAAGATCAGTTGGGTGCACGAGTGGGTTACATCGAACTGGATCTCAACAGCGGTAAGATCCT
TGAGAGTTTTCGCCCCGAAGAACGTTTTCCAATGATGAGCACTTTTAAAGTTCTGCTATGTGGCGCGGTA
TTATCCCGTATTGACGCCGGGCAAGAGCAACTCGGTCGCCGCATACACTATTCTCAGAATGACTTGGTTG
AGTACTCACCAGTCACAGAAAAGCATCTTACGGATGGCATGACAGTAAGAGAATTATGCAGTGCTGCCAT
AACCATGAGTGATAACACTGCGGCCAACTTACTTCTGACAACGATCGGAGGACCGAAGGAGCTAACCGCT
TTTTTGCACAACATGGGGGATCATGTAACTCGCCTTGATCGTTGGGAACCGGAGCTGAATGAAGCCATAC
CAAACGACGAGCGTGACACCACGATGCCTGTAGCAATGGCAACAACGTTGCGCAAACTATTAACTGGCGA
ACTACTTACTCTAGCTTCCCGGCAACAATTAATAGACTGGATGGAGGCGGATAAAGTTGCAGGACCACTT
CTGCGCTCGGCCCTTCCGGCTGGCTGGTTTATTGCTGATAAATCTGGAGCCGGTGAGCGTGGGTCTCGCG
GTATCATTGCAGCACTGGGGCCAGATGGTAAGCCCTCCCGTATCGTAGTTATCTACACGACGGGGAGTCA
GGCAACTATGGATGAACGAAATAGACAGATCGCTGAGATAGGTGCCTCACTGATTAAGCATTGGTAACTG
TCAGACCAAGTTTACTCATATATACTTTAGATTGATTTAAAACTTCATTTTTAATTTAAAAGGATCTAGG
TGAAGATCCTTTTTGATAATCTCATGACCAAAATCCCTTAACGTGAGTTTTCGTTCCACTGAGCGTCAGA
CCCCGTAGAAAAGATCAAAGGATCTTCTTGAGATCCTTTTTTTCTGCGCGTAATCTGCTGCTTGCAAACA
AAAAAACCACCGCTACCAGCGGTGGTTTGTTTGCCGGATCAAGAGCTACCAACTCTTTTTCCGAAGGTAA
CTGGCTTCAGCAGAGCGCAGATACCAAATACTGTTCTTCTAGTGTAGCCGTAGTTAGGCCACCACTTCAA
GAACTCTGTAGCACCGCCTACATACCTCGCTCTGCTAATCCTGTTACCAGTGGCTGCTGCCAGTGGCGAT
AAGTCGTGTCTTACCGGGTTGGACTCAAGACGATAGTTACCGGATAAGGCGCAGCGGTCGGGCTGAACGG
GGGGTTCGTGCACACAGCCCAGCTTGGAGCGAACGACCTACACCGAACTGAGATACCTACAGCGTGAGCT
ATGAGAAAGCGCCACGCTTCCCGAAGGGAGAAAGGCGGACAGGTATCCGGTAAGCGGCAGGGTCGGAACA
GGAGAGCGCACGAGGGAGCTTCCAGGGGGAAACGCCTGGTATCTTTATAGTCCTGTCGGGTTTCGCCACC
TCTGACTTGAGCGTCGATTTTTGTGATGCTCGTCAGGGGGGCGGAGCCTATGGAAAAACGCCAGCAACGC
GGCCTTTTTACGGTTCCTGGCCTTTTGCTGGCCTTTTGCTCACATGTTCTTTCCTGCGTTATCCCCTGAT
TCTGTGGATAACCGTATTACCGCCTTTGAGTGAGCTGATACCGCTCGCCGCAGCCGAACGACCGAGCGCA
GCGAGTCAGTGAGCGAGGAAGCGGAAGAG
Features (pLannotate 1.2.2; 31 found; start..end, strand, type, name):
    105..126     +  protein_bind   CAP binding site: CAP binding activates transcription in the presence of cAMP. E. coli catabolite activator protein
    141..171     +  promoter       lac promoter: promoter for the E. coli lac operon
    179..195     +  protein_bind   lac operator: The lac repressor binds to the lac operator to inhibit transcription in E. coli. This inhibition can be relieved by adding lactose or isopropyl-β-D-thiogalactopyranoside (IPTG). lac repressor encoded by lacI
    240..258     +  promoter       T3 promoter: promoter for bacteriophage T3 RNA polymerase
    286..512     +  promoter       RSV promoter: Rous sarcoma virus enhancer/promoter
    513..693     +  LTR            5' LTR (truncated): truncated 5' long terminal repeat (LTR) from HIV-1
    740..865     +  misc_feature   HIV-1 Ψ: packaging signal of human immunodeficiency virus type 1
    849..1212    +  CDS            HIV-1 gag (fragment): gag protein from human immunodeficiency virus 1; gag
   1358..1591    +  misc_feature   RRE: The Rev response element (RRE) of HIV-1 allows for Rev-dependent mRNA export from the nucleus to the cytoplasm.
   1968..1994    +  CDS            Rev (fragment): human immunodeficiency virus 1 (HIV-1) Rev protein; rev; enhances nuclear export of unspliced and incompletely spliced viral mRNAs
   2001..2024    +  promoter       SV40 promoter (fragment): SV40 early promoter
   2025..2096    +  promoter       SV40 promoter (fragment): SV40 enhancer and early promoter
   2120..2255    +  rep_origin     SV40 ori: SV40 origin of replication
   2301..2897    +  CDS            PuroR (fragment): puromycin N-acetyltransferase; pac from Streptomyces; confers resistance to puromycin
   2946..3063    +  misc_feature   cPPT/CTS: central polypurine tract and central termination sequence of HIV-1
   3121..3621    +  promoter       hPGK promoter: human phosphoglycerate kinase 1 promoter
   3630..3953    +  CDS            FKBP-V: F36V mutant of FK506-binding protein FKBP12 binds synthetic ligands that do not bind wild-type FKBP
   4041..5201    +  CDS            CARD8 (fragment): CARD8_HUMAN - Also known as DACAR From Homo sapiens (Human).
   5203..5227    -  protein_bind   attB2: mutant version of attB; recombination site for the Gateway® BP reaction BP Clonase™
   5279..5867    +  misc_feature   WPRE: woodchuck hepatitis virus posttranscriptional regulatory element
   5918..5937    +  misc_feature   cPPT/CTS (fragment): central polypurine tract and central termination sequence of HIV-1
   5939..6172    +  LTR            3' LTR (ΔU3): self-inactivating 3' long terminal repeat (LTR) from HIV-1
   6250..6371    +  polyA_signal   SV40 poly(A) signal: SV40 polyadenylation signal
   6411..6546    +  rep_origin     SV40 ori: SV40 origin of replication
   6567..6585    -  promoter       T7 promoter: promoter for bacteriophage T7 RNA polymerase
   6593..6748    +  CDS            lacZα (fragment): LacZα fragment of β-galactosidase; lacZ fragment
   6753..7181    +  rep_origin     f1 ori (sequence partly withheld): f1 bacteriophage origin of replication; arrow indicates direction of (+) strand synthesis
   7234..7338    +  promoter       AmpR promoter: bla
   7339..8199    +  CDS            AmpR: β-lactamase; bla; confers resistance to ampicillin, carbenicillin, and related antibiotics
   8370..8958    +  rep_origin     ori: high-copy-number ColE1/pMB1/pBR322/pUC origin of replication
   9141..92      +  CDS            lacI (fragment) (across the origin): lac repressor; lacI; The lac repressor binds to the lac operator to inhibit transcription in E. coli. This inhibition can be relieved by adding lactose or isopropyl-β-D-thiogalactopyranoside (IPTG).
