[The description below was written by a language model from this plasmid's Addgene catalogue record and pLannotate feature annotations shown in this document.]
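Description:
pLEX305-N-dTAG-CARD8-ZUC is a mammalian expression plasmid built on the pLEX305 backbone. The catalogue lists it simply as a mammalian expression vector, but the annotated features show the architecture of a self-inactivating HIV-1 lentiviral transfer vector. An RSV promoter drives a truncated 5' LTR, followed by the Ψ packaging signal with a gag fragment, the Rev response element, a cPPT/CTS, a WPRE and a ΔU3 3' LTR with a downstream SV40 polyadenylation signal. These elements would allow the cassette to be packaged into virus particles and integrated into target cells, with the deleted U3 region silencing LTR promoter activity after integration. In E. coli the plasmid replicates from a high-copy ColE1/pUC-type origin and is selected with ampicillin through the bla gene. An f1 origin and remnants of lac and lacZα sequences are also present. An SV40 promoter upstream of the puromycin N-acetyltransferase gene provides puromycin selection in mammalian cells.

The payload is driven by the human PGK promoter and encodes FKBP12 carrying the F36V mutation (the dTAG degron) fused to the N terminus of a fragment of human CARD8. The record describes this fragment as the ZUC region, spanning L162M to L537. It was inserted by Gateway cloning, and an attB2 site remains just downstream of the coding sequence. The F36V mutant binds synthetic ligands that do not engage wild-type FKBP12, so dTAG molecules such as dTAG13 or dTAGV-1 can act on the fusion selectively. The stated purpose is controllable activation of CARD8 with these ligands, and the associated publication concerns CARD8 inflammasome formation and its restraint by DPP9.
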