Addgene plasmid #169990: pLEX305-N-dTAG-CARD8-ZUC
Purpose: Mammalian expression of the dTAG-CARD8 ZUC (L162M-L537) fusion protein for controllable activation with dTAG ligands (dTAG13, dTAGV-1).
Depositing lab: Daniel Bachovchin. Depositing organization: Memorial Sloan-Kettering Cancer Center. Publication: Dipeptidyl peptidase 9 sets a threshold for CARD8 inflammasome formation by sequestering its active C-terminal fragment. Sharif H, Hollingsworth LR, Griswold AR, Hsiao JC, Wang Q, Bachovchin DA, Wu H. Immunity. 2021 Jul 13;54(7):1392-1404.e10. doi: 10.1016/j.immuni.2021.04.024. Epub 2021 May 20. PubMed 34019797.
Backbone
  Vector backbone: pLEX305
  Vector type: Mammalian Expression
  Selectable markers: Puromycin
Growth in bacteria
  Bacterial resistance: Ampicillin, 100 μg/mL
  Growth temperature: 37°C
  Growth strain: DH5alpha
  Copy number: High Copy
Gene/Insert
  Gene/Insert name: CARD8
  Species: H. sapiens (human)
  Entrez Gene: CARD8 (a.k.a. CARDINAL, DACAR, DAKAR, NDPP, NDPP1, TUCAN)
  Promoter: hPGK
  Tag / fusion protein: dTAG (N terminal on insert)
  Cloning method: Gateway Cloning
  Sequencing primers: 5′ TGTTCCGCATTCTGCAAGCCTC; 3′ ACAAAGGCATTAAAGCAGCGTATCC
Terms and licenses: Academic/Nonprofit Terms; Industry Terms: Not Available to Industry
How to cite: pLEX305-N-dTAG-CARD8-ZUC was a gift from Daniel Bachovchin (Addgene plasmid # 169990 ; http://n2t.net/addgene:169990 ; RRID:Addgene_169990)
