>Addgene plasmid #169990 | pLEX305-N-dTAG-CARD8-ZUC | depositor partial sequence | sequence record 329315 | Insert sequence
ATGGGGCCTGAAGGAAATGTGGATGTTGAGTTGATTGATAAGAGCACAAACAGATACAGCGTTTGGTTCC
CCACTGCTGGCTGGTATCTGTGGTCAGCCACAGGCCTCGGCTTCCTGGTAAGGGATGAGGTCACAGTGAC
GATTGCGTTTGGTTCCTGGAGTCAGCACCTGGCCCTGGACCTGCAGCACCATGAACAGTGGCTGGTGGGC
GGCCCCTTGTTTGATGTCACTGCAGAGCCAGAGGAGGCTGTCGCCGAAATCCACCTCCCCCACTTCATCT
CCCTCCAAGCAGGTGAGGTGGACGTCTCCTGGTTTCTCGTTGCCCATTTTAAGAATGAAGGGATGGTCCT
GGAGCATCCAGCCCGGGTGGAGCCTTTCTATGCTGTCCTGGAAAGCCCCAGCTTCTCTCTGATGGGCATC
CTGCTGCGGATCGCCAGTGGGACTCGCCTCTCCATCCCCATCACTTCCAACACATTGATCTATTATCACC
CCCACCCCGAAGATATTAAGTTCCACTTGTACCTTGTCCCCAGCGACGCCTTGCTAACAAAGGCGATAGA
TGATGAGGAAGATCGCTTCCATGGTGTGCGCCTGCAGACTTCGCCCCCAATGGAACCCCTGAACTTTGGT
TCCAGTTATATTGTGTCTAATTCTGCTAACCTGAAAGTAATGCCCAAGGAGTTGAAATTGTCCTACAGGA
GCCCTGGAGAAATTCAGCACTTCTCAAAATTCTATGCTGGGCAGATGAAGGAACCCATTCAACTTGAGAT
TACTGAAAAAAGACATGGGACTTTGGTGTGGGATACTGAGGTGAAGCCAGTGGATCTCCAGCTTGTAGCT
GCATCAGCCCCTCCTCCTTTCTCAGGTGCAGCCTTTGTGAAGGAGAACCACCGGCAACTCCAAGCCAGGA
TGGGGGACCTGAAAGGGGTGCTCGATGATCTCCAAGACAATGAGGTTCTTACTGAGAATGAGAAGGAGCT
GGTGGAGCAGGAAAAGACACGGCAGAGCAAGAATGAGGCCTTGCTGAGCATGGTGGAGAAGAAAGGGGAC
CTGGCCCTGGACGTGCTCTTCAGAAGCATTAGTGAAAGGGACCCTTACCTCGTGTCCTATCTTAGACAGC
AGAATTTG
